>Addgene plasmid #88885 | pAPM sh2 DNMT1 | addgene full sequence | sequence record 177199 | Addgene NGS Result
GCCATGGGGCGGAGAATGGGCGGAACTGGGCGGAGTTAGGGGCGGGATGGGCGGAGTTAGGGGCGGGACT
ATGGTTGCTGACTAATTGAGATGCATGCTTTGCATACTTCTGCCTGCTGGGGAGCCTGGGGACTTTCCAC
ACCTGGTTGCTGACTAATTGAGATGCATGCTTTGCATACTTCTGCCTGCTGGGGAGCCTGGGGACTTTCC
ACACCCTAACTGACACACATTCCACAGCGCGTATATCTGGCCCGTACATCGCGAAGCAGCGCAAAACGCC
TAACCCTAAGCAGATTCTTCATGCAATTGTCGGTCAAGCCTTGCCTTGTTGTAGCTTAAATTTTGCTCGC
GCACTACTCAGCGACCTCCAACACACAAGCAGGGAGCAGATACTGGCTTAACTATGCGGCATCAGAGCAG
ATTGTACTGAGAGTGCACCATAGGGGATCGGGAGATCTCCCGATCCGTCGACGTCAGGTGGCACTTTTCG
GGGAAATGTGCGCGGAACCCCTATTTGTTTATTTTTCTAAATACATTCAAATATGTATCCGCTCATGAGA
CAATAACCCTGATAAATGCTTCAATAATATTGAAAAAGGAAGAGTATGAGTATTCAACATTTCCGTGTCG
CCCTTATTCCCTTTTTTGCGGCATTTTGCCTTCCTGTTTTTGCTCACCCAGAAACGCTGGTGAAAGTAAA
AGATGCTGAAGATCAGTTGGGTGCACGAGTGGGTTACATCGAACTGGATCTCAACAGCGGTAAGATCCTT
GAGAGTTTTCGCCCCGAAGAACGTTTTCCAATGATGAGCACTTTTAAAGTTCTGCTATGTGGCGCGGTAT
TATCCCGTATTGACGCCGGGCAAGAGCAACTCGGTCGCCGCATACACTATTCTCAGAATGACTTGGTTGA
GTACTCACCAGTCACAGAAAAGCATCTTACGGATGGCATGACAGTAAGAGAATTATGCAGTGCTGCCATA
ACCATGAGTGATAACACTGCGGCCAACTTACTTCTGACAACGATCGGAGGACCGAAGGAGCTAACCGCTT
TTTTGCACAACATGGGGGATCATGTAACTCGCCTTGATCGTTGGGAACCGGAGCTGAATGAAGCCATACC
AAACGACGAGCGTGACACCACGATGCCTGTAGCAATGGCAACAACGTTGCGCAAACTATTAACTGGCGAA
CTACTTACTCTAGCTTCCCGGCAACAATTAATAGACTGGATGGAGGCGGATAAAGTTGCAGGACCACTTC
TGCGCTCGGCCCTTCCGGCTGGCTGGTTTATTGCTGATAAATCTGGAGCCGGTGAGCGTGGGTCTCGCGG
TATCATTGCAGCACTGGGGCCAGATGGTAAGCCCTCCCGTATCGTAGTTATCTACACGACGGGGAGTCAG
GCAACTATGGATGAACGAAATAGACAGATCGCTGAGATAGGTGCCTCACTGATTAAGCATTGGTAACTGT
CAGACCAAGTTTACTCATATATACTTTAGATTGATTTAAAACTTCATTTTTAATTTAAAAGGATCTAGGT
GAAGATCCTTTTTGATAATCTCATGACCAAAATCCCTTAACGTGAGTTTTCGTTCCACTGAGCGTCAGAC
CCCGTAGAAAAGATCAAAGGATCTTCTTGAGATCCTTTTTTTCTGCGCGTAATCTGCTGCTTGCAAACAA
AAAAACCACCGCTACCAGCGGTGGTTTGTTTGCCGGATCAAGAGCTACCAACTCTTTTTCCGAAGGTAAC
TGGCTTCAGCAGAGCGCAGATACCAAATACTGTTCTTCTAGTGTAGCCGTAGTTAGGCCACCACTTCAAG
AACTCTGTAGCACCGCCTACATACCTCGCTCTGCTAATCCTGTTACCAGTGGCTGCTGCCAGTGGCGATA
AGTCGTGTCTTACCGGGTTGGACTCAAGACGATAGTTACCGGATAAGGCGCAGCGGTCGGGCTGAACGGG
GGGTTCGTGCACACAGCCCAGCTTGGAGCGAACGACCTACACCGAACTGAGATACCTACAGCGTGAGCTA
TGAGAAAGCGCCACGCTTCCCGAAGGGAGAAAGGCGGACAGGTATCCGGTAAGCGGCAGGGTCGGAACAG
GAGAGCGCACGAGGGAGCTTCCAGGGGGAAACGCCTGGTATCTTTATAGTCCTGTCGGGTTTCGCCACCT
CTGACTTGAGCGTCGATTTTTGTGATGCTCGTCAGGGGGGCGGAGCCTATGGAAAAACGCCAGCAACGCG
GCCTTTTTACGGTTCCTGGCCTTTTGCTGGCCTTTTGCTCACATGAAACGGGCCCTGCTAGAGATTTTCC
ACACTGACTAAAAGGGTCTGAGGGATCTCTAGTTACCAGAGTCACACAACAGACGGGCACACACTACTTG
AAGCACTCAAGGCAAGCTTTATTGAGGCTTAAGCAGTGGGTTCCCTAGTTAGCCAGAGAGCTCCCAGGCT
CAGATCTGGTCTAACCAGAGAGACCCAGTACAGTCCGGATGCAGCTCTCGGGCCATGTGATGAAATGCTA
GGCGGCTGTCAAACCTCCACTCTAATACTTCTCTCTCCGGGTCATCCATCCCATGCAGGCTCACAGGGTG
TAACAAGCGGGTGTTCTCTCCTTCATTGGCTTCTTCTACCTTCTCTTGCTCAACTGGTACTAGCTTGTAG
CACCATCCAAAGGTCAGTGGATATCTGATCCCTGGCCCTGGTGTGTAGTTCTGCCAATCAGGGAAGTAGC
CTTGTGTGTGGTAGATCCACAGATCAAGGATATCTTGTCTTCGTTGGGAGTGAATTAGCCCTTCCAGTCC
CCCCTTTTCTTTTAAAAAGTGGCTAAGATCTACAGCTGCCTTGTAAGTCATTGGTCTTAAAGGTACCTGA
GGTGTGACTGGAAAACCCACCTCCTCCTCCTCTTGTGCTTCTAGCCAGGCACAATCAGCATTGGTAGCTG
CTGTATTGCTACTTGTGATTGCTCCATGTTTTTCTAGGTCTCGACGCGATTAAGCGGGGAGGCGGCCCAA
AGGGAGATCCGACTCGTCTGAGGGCGAAGGCGAAGACGCGGAAGAGGCCGCAGAGCCGGCAGCAGGCCGC
GGGAAGGAAGGTCCGCTGGATTGAGGGCCGAAGGGACGTAGCAGAAGGACGTCCCGCGCAGAATCCAGGT
GGCAACACAGGCGAGCAGCCATGGAAAGGACGTCAGCTTCCCCGACAACACCACGGAATTGTCAGTGCCC
AACAGCCGAGCCCCTGTCCAGCAGCGGGCAAGGCAGGCGGCGATGAGTTCCGCCGTGGCAATAGGGAGGG
GGAAAGCGAAAGTCCCGGAAAGGAGCTGACAGGTGGTGGCAATGCCCCAACCAGTGGGGGTTGCGTCAGC
AAACACAGTGCACACCACGCCACGTTGCCTGACAACGGGCCACAACTCCTCATAAAGAGACAGCAACCAG
GATTTATACAAGGAGGAGAAAATGAAAGCCATACGGGAAGCAATAGCATGATACAAAGGCATTAAAGCAG
CGTATCCACATAGCGTAAAAGGAGCAACATAGTTAAGAATACCAGTCAATCTTTCACAAATTTTGTAATC
CAGAGGTTGATTAGCGATCGCGGCCCCAGGGGCCACCGGTATCGATACGCGTCGCCGCGTGTTTAAACGC
ATTAGTCTTCCAATTGAAAAAAGTGATTTAATTTATACCATTTTAATTCAGCTTTGTAAAAATGTATCAA
AGAGATAGCAAGGTATTCAGTTTTAGTAAACAAGATAATTGCTCCTAAAGTAGCCCCTTGAATTCCGAGG
CAGTAGGCATACAAACGCTCTCATCGACAAGTCAGGAGTCTTCGACGTCACACTTGTCGATGAGAGCGTT
TGTGCGCTCACTGTCAACAGCAATATACCTTCTCGAGCCTTCTGTTGGGTTAACCTGAAGAAGTAATCCC
AGCAAGTGTTTCCAAGATGTGCAGGCAACGATTCTGTAAAGTACTGAAGCCTCATTCAACATAGTATATG
TGCTGCCGAAGCGAGCACTTAACAAGGCTTGCGGCCGCTCAGGCACCGGGCTTGCGGGTCATGCACCAGG
TGCGCGGTCCTTCGGGCACCTCGACGTCGGCGGTGACGGTGAAGCCGAGCCGCTCGTAGAAGGGGAGGTT
GCGGGGCGCGGAGGTCTCCAGGAAGGCGGGCACCCCGGCGCGCTCGGCCGCCTCCACTCCGGGGAGCACG
ACGGCGCTGCCCAGACCCTTGCCCTGGTGGTCGGGCGAGACGCCGACGGTGGCCAGGAACCACGCGGGCT
CCTTGGGCCGGTGCGGCGCCAGGAGGCCTTCCATCTGTTGCTGCGCGGCCAGCCGGGAACCGCTCAACTC
GGCCATGCGCGGGCCGATCTCGGCGAACACCGCCCCCGCTTCGACGCTCTCCGGCGTGGTCCAGACCGCC
ACCGCGGCGCCGTCGTCCGCGACCCACACCTTGCCGATGTCGAGCCCGACGCGCGTGAGGAAGAGTTCTT
GCAGCTCGGTGACCCGCTCGATGTGGCGGTCCGGGTCGACGGTGTGGCGCGTGGCGGGGTAGTCGGCGAA
CGCGGCGGCGAGGGTGCGTACGGCCCGGGGGACGTCGTCGCGGGTGGCGAGGCGCACCGTGGGCTTGTAC
TCGGTCATGGTGGCTCTAGACCCCCGGGCGACTCAGTCTGTCGGAGGACTGGCGCGCCGAGTGAGGGGTT
GTGAGCTCTTTTATAGAGCTCGGGAAGCAGAAGCGCGCGAACAGAAGCGAGAAGCAGGCTGATTGGTTAA
TTCAAATAAGGCGCAGGGTCATTTCAGGTCCTTGGGGGAGCCTGGAAACATCTGATGGGTCTTAAGAAAC
TGCTGAGGGTTGGGCCATATCTGGGGACCATCTGTTCTTGGCCTCGGGCCGGGGCCGAAACTGCGGTGAC
CATCTGTTCTTGGCCCCGGGCCGGGGCCGAAACTGCTCACCGCAGATATCCTGTTTGGCCCAACGTTAGC
TATTTTCATGTACCCGCCCTTGATCTGAACTTCTCTATTCTTGGTTTGGTATTTTTCCATGCCTTGCAAA
ATGGCGTTACTGCAGCTAGCTTGCCAAACCTACAGGTGGGGTCTTTCATTCCCCCCTTTTTCTGGAGACT
AAATAAAATCTTTTATTTTATCGGGGCTGCAGTTAATTAACCAAACTGGATCTCTGCTGTCCCTGTAATA
AACCCGAAAATTTTGAATTTTTGTAATTTGTTTTTGTAATTCTTTAGTTTGTATGTCTGTTGCTATTATG
TCTACTATTCTTTCCCCTGCACTGTACCCCCCAATCCCCCCTTTTCTTTTAAAATTGTGGATGAATACTG
CCATTTGTCTGCAGAATTGGCGCACGCAGTGCCGATCCGTTCACTAATCGAATGGATCTGTCTCTGTCTC
TCTCTCCACCTTCTTCTTCTATTCCTTCGGGCCTGTCGGGTCCCCTCGGGGTTGGGAGGTGGGTCTGAAA
CGATAATGGTGAATATCCCTGCCTAACTCTATTCACTATAGAAAGTACAGCAAAAACTATTCTTAAACCT
ACCAAGCCTCCTACTATCATTATGAATAATTTTATATACCACAGCCAATTTGTTATGTTAAACCAATTCC
ACAAACTTGCCCATTTATCTAATTCCAATAATTCTTGTTCATTCTTTTCTTGCTGGTTTTGCGATTCTTC
AATTAAGGAGTGTATTAAGCTTGTGTAATTGTTAATTTCTCTGTCCCACTCCATCCAGGTCGTGTGATTC
CAAATCTGTTCCAGAGATTTATTACTCCAACTAGCATTCCAAGGCACAGCAGTGGTGCAAATGAGTTTTC
CAGAGCAACCCCAAATCCCCAGGAGCTGTTGATCCTTTAGGTATCTTTCCACAGCCAGGATTCTTGCCTG
GAGCTGCTTGATGCCCCAGACTGTGAGTTGCAACAGATGCTGTTGCGCCTCAATAGCCCTCAGCAAATTG
TTCTGCTGCTGCACTATACCAGACAATAATTGTCTGGCCTGTACCGTCAGCGTCATTGACGCTGCGCCCA
TAGTGCTTCCTGCTGCTCCCAAGAACCCAAGGAACAAAGCTCCTATTCCCACTGCTCTTTTTTCTCTCTG
CACCACTCTTCTCTTTGCCTTGGTGGGTGCTACTCCTAATGGTTCAATTTTTACTACTTTATATTTATAT
AATTCACTTCTCCAATTGTCCCTCATATCTCCTCCTCCAGGTCTGAAGATCAGCGGCCGGCCGCTTGCTG
TGCGGTGGTCTTACTTTTGTTTTGCTCTTCCTCTATCTTGTCTAAAGCTTCCTTGGTGTCTTTTATCTCT
ATCCTTTGATGCACACAATAGAGGGTTGCTACTGTATTATATAATGATCTAAGTTCTTCTGATCCTGTCT
GAAGGGATGGTTGTAGCTGTCCCAGTATTTGTCTACAGCCTTCTGATGTTTCTAACAGGCCAGGATTAAC
TGCGAATCGTTCTAGCTCCCTGCTTGCCCATACTATATGTTTTAATTTATATTTTTTCTTTCCCCCTGGC
CTTAACCGAATTTTTTCCCATCGCGATCTAATTCTCCCCCGCTTAATACTGACGCTCTCGCACCCATCTC
TCTCCTTCTAGCCTCCGCTAGTCAAAATTTTTGGCGTACTCACCAGTCGCCGCCCCTCGCCTCTTGCCGT
GCGCGCTTCAGCAAGCCGAGTCCTGCGTCGAGAGAGCTCCTCTGGTTTCCCTTTCGCTTTCAAGTCCCTG
TTCGGGCGCCACTGCTAGAGATTTTCCACACTGACTAAAAGGGTCTGAGGGATCTCTAGTTACCAGAGTC
ACACAACAGACGGGCACACACTACTTGAAGCACTCAAGGCAAGCTTTATTGAGGCTTAAGCAGTGGGTTC
CCTAGTTAGCCAGAGAGCTCCCAGGCTCAGATCTGGTCTAACCAGAGAGACCCAGTACAGGCAAAACGCG
CTGCTTATATAGACCTCCCACCGTACACGCCTACCGCCCATTTGCGTCAATGGGGCGGAGTTGTTACGAC
ATTTTGGAAAGTCCCGTTGATTTTGGTGCCAAAACAAACTCCCATTGACGTCAATGGGGTGGAGACTTGG
AAATCCCCGTGAGTCAAACCGCTATCCACGCCCATTGATGTACTGCCAAAACCGCATCACCATGGTAATA
GCGATGACTAATACGTAGATGTACTGCCAAGTAGGAAAGTCCCATAAGGTCATGTACTGGGCATAATGCC
AGGCGGGCCATTTACCGTCATTGACGTCAATAGGGGGCGTACTTGGCATATGATACACTTGATGTACTGC
CAAGTGGGCAGTTTACCGTAAATACTCCACCCATTGACGTCAATGGAAAGTCCCTATTGGCGTTACTATG
GGAACATACGTCATTATTGACGTCAATGGGCGGGGGTCGTTGGGCGGTCAGCCAGGCGGGCCATTTACCG
TAAGTTATGTAACGCGGAACTCCATATATGGGCTATGAACTAATGACCCCGTAATTGATTACTATTAATA
ACTAGTCAATAATCAATGTCAACGCGAGCTTTTTGCAAAAGCCTAGGCCTCCAAAAAAGCCTCCTCACTA
CTTCTGGAATAGCTCAGAGGCAGAGGCGGCCTCGGCCTCTGCATAAATAAAAAAAATTAGTCA
Features (pLannotate 1.2.2; 20 found; start..end, strand, type, name):
    390..442     +  misc_feature   bom (fragment): basis of mobility region from pBR322
    501..605     +  promoter       AmpR promoter: bla
    606..1466    +  CDS            AmpR: β-lactamase; bla; confers resistance to ampicillin, carbenicillin, and related antibiotics
   1637..2225    +  rep_origin     ori: high-copy-number ColE1/pMB1/pBR322/pUC origin of replication
   2296..2476    -  LTR            5' LTR (truncated): truncated 5' long terminal repeat (LTR) from HIV-1
   2483..2983    -  CDS            nef (fragment): NEF_HV1LA - Experimental evidence at protein level: Swiss-Prot protein existence level 1. Extracellular Nef protein targets CD4(+) T-lymphocytes for apoptosis by interacting with CXCR4 surface receptors. From Human immunodeficiency virus type 1 group M subtype B (isolate Lai) (HIV-1).
   2994..3582    -  misc_feature   WPRE: woodchuck hepatitis virus posttranscriptional regulatory element
   3660..3772    -  ncRNA          3' miR-30a: sequence downstream of the 71-nt precursor of the human miR-30a microRNA (Zeng et al., 2002) miRNA
   3886..3979    -  ncRNA          5' miR-30a: sequence upstream of the 71-nt precursor of the human miR-30a microRNA (Zeng et al., 2002) miRNA
   4029..4628    -  CDS            PuroR: puromycin N-acetyltransferase; pac from Streptomyces alboniger; confers resistance to puromycin
   4643..5050    -  promoter       SFFV promoter: spleen focus-forming virus long terminal repeat (LTR) promoter
   5187..5304    -  misc_feature   cPPT/CTS: central polypurine tract and central termination sequence of HIV-1
   5354..5454    -  CDS            Rev (fragment): human immunodeficiency virus 1 (HIV-1) Rev protein; rev; enhances nuclear export of unspliced and incompletely spliced viral mRNAs
   5831..6064    -  misc_feature   RRE: The Rev response element (RRE) of HIV-1 allows for Rev-dependent mRNA export from the nucleus to the cytoplasm.
   6239..6577    -  CDS            HIV-1 gag (fragment): gag protein from human immunodeficiency virus 1; gag
   6561..6686    -  misc_feature   HIV-1 Ψ: packaging signal of human immunodeficiency virus type 1
   6733..6913    -  LTR            5' LTR (truncated): truncated 5' long terminal repeat (LTR) from HIV-1
   6931..7130    -  promoter       CMV promoter: human cytomegalovirus (CMV) immediate early promoter
   7131..7510    -  enhancer       CMV enhancer: human cytomegalovirus immediate early enhancer
   7522..228     -  promoter       SV40 promoter (across the origin): SV40 enhancer and early promoter
