[The description below was written by a language model from this plasmid's Addgene catalogue record and pLannotate feature annotations shown in this document.]
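Description:
pAPM sh2 DNMT1 is an HIV-1-based lentiviral vector built on the pAPM backbone for stable knockdown of mouse DNMT1, the DNA methyltransferase, in mammalian cells. The plasmid is about 7.6 kb and is propagated in bacteria at high copy through a ColE1/pUC-type origin with ampicillin selection from the β-lactamase gene. A recombination-reduced growth strain is recorded, which is common for plasmids carrying repeated LTR sequences.

The viral genome is transcribed in packaging cells from a CMV enhancer/promoter fused to a truncated 5' LTR. That transcript carries the Ψ packaging signal with adjoining gag sequence, the Rev response element for nuclear export of the unspliced RNA, and the cPPT/CTS, which aids nuclear import of the reverse-transcribed genome. Fragments annotated as rev and nef are residual viral sequence rather than expressed payload. Inside the provirus, a single SFFV LTR promoter drives a transcript that encodes puromycin N-acetyltransferase and then a miR-30a-based hairpin. The DNMT1-targeting sequence, the second of the shRNAs designed against this gene, sits between the 5' and 3' miR-30a flanking regions and was cloned using EcoRI and XhoI sites that remain intact. The hairpin is therefore produced from a Pol II transcript and processed by the endogenous microRNA pathway, so puromycin resistance and knockdown are linked on one RNA. A WPRE downstream enhances transcript stability and expression, and a second truncated LTR closes the cassette.

The associated study examined DNA methyltransferases in mast cell inflammatory responses, so the vector is suited to transducing mouse cells, selecting with puromycin and assessing the effects of DNMT1 depletion.
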