Addgene plasmid #88885: pAPM sh2 DNMT1
Purpose: Lentiviral vector expressing shRNA against murine DNMT1
Depositing lab: Silvia Monticelli. Depositing organization: Institute for Research in Biomedicine, Switzerland. Publication: Dnmt3a restrains mast cell inflammatory responses. Leoni C, Montagner S, Rinaldi A, Bertoni F, Polletti S, Balestrieri C, Monticelli S. Proc Natl Acad Sci U S A. 2017 Feb 6. pii: 201616420. doi: 10.1073/pnas.1616420114. PubMed 28167789.
Backbone
  Vector backbone: pAPM
  Backbone size w/o insert (bp): 7505
  Total vector size (bp): 7617
  Vector type: Mammalian Expression, Lentiviral
  Selectable markers: Puromycin
Growth in bacteria
  Bacterial resistance: Ampicillin, 100 μg/mL
  Growth temperature: 37°C
  Growth strain: NEB Stable
  Copy number: High Copy
Gene/Insert
  Gene/Insert name: shRNA no.2 DNMT1
  gRNA/shRNA sequence: AAGGCTCGAGAAGGTATATTGCTGTTGACAGTGAGCGCACAAACGCTCTCATCGACAAGT GTGACGTCGAAGACTCCTGACTTGTCGATGAGAGCGTTTGTATGCCTACTGCCTCGGAAT TCAAGGGGCT
  Species: M. musculus (mouse)
  Promoter: SFFV (spleen focus forming virus)
  Cloning method: Restriction Enzyme; 5′ cloning site EcoRI (not destroyed); 3′ cloning site XhoI (not destroyed)
  Sequencing primers: 5′ GGTTTATTACAGGGACAGCAGAG; 3′ CCACCGGTATCGATACGCGTC
Terms and licenses: Academic/Nonprofit Terms; Industry Terms: Not Available to Industry
How to cite: pAPM sh2 DNMT1 was a gift from Silvia Monticelli (Addgene plasmid # 88885 ; http://n2t.net/addgene:88885 ; RRID:Addgene_88885)
