>Addgene plasmid #88885 | pAPM sh2 DNMT1 | depositor partial sequence | sequence record 172524 | CCACCGGTATCGATACGCGTC
TTTCCAGGCTCCCCCAAGGACCTGAAATGACCCTGCGCCTTATTTGAATTAACCAATCAGCCTGCTTCTC
GCTTCTGTTCGCGCGCTTCTGCTTCCCGAGCTCTATAAAAGAGCTCACAACCCCTCACTCGGCGCGCCAG
TCCTCCGACAGACTGAGTCGCCCGGGGGTCTAGAGCCACCATGACCGAGTACAAGCCCACGGTGCGCCTC
GCCACCCGCGACGACGTCCCCCGGGCCGTACGCACCCTCGCCGCCGCGTTCGCCGACTACCCCGCCACGC
GCCACACCGTCGACCCGGACCGCCACATCGAGCGGGTCACCGAGCTGCAAGAACTCTTCCTCACGCGCGT
CGGGCTCGACATCGGCAAGGTGTGGGTCGCGGACGACGGCGCCGCGGTGGCGGTCTGGACCACGCCGGAG
AGCGTCGAAGCGGGGGCGGTGTTCGCCGAGATCGGCCCGCGCATGGCCGAGTTGAGCGGTTCCCGGCTGG
CCGCGCAGCAACAGATGGAAGGCCTCCTGGCGCCGCACCGGCCCAAGGAGCCCGCGTGGTTCCTGGCCAC
CGTCGGCGTCTCGCCCGACCACCAGGGCAAGGGTCTGGGCAGCGCCGTCGTGCTCCCCGGAGTGGAGGCG
GCCGAGCGCGCCGGGGTGCCCGCCTTCCTGGAGACCTCCGCGCCCCGCAACCTCCCCTTCTACGAGCGGC
TCGGCTTCACCGTCACCGCCGACGTCGAGGTGCCCGAAGGACCGCGCACCTGGTGCATGACCCGCAAGCC
CGGTGCCTGAGCGGCCGCAAGCCTTGTTAAGTGCTCGTTCGGCAGCACATATACTATGTTTGAATGAGGC
TTCAGTACTTTACAGAATCGTTGCCTGCACATCTTGGAAACACTTGCTGGGATTACTTCTTCAGGTTAAC
CCAACAGAAGGCTCGAGAAGGTATATTGCTGTTGACAGTGAGCGCACAAACGCTCTCATCGACAAGTGTG
ACGTCGAAGACTCCTGACTTGTCGATGAGAGCGTTTGTATGCCTACTGCCTCGGAATTCAAGGGGCTACT
TTAGGAGCAATTATCTTGTTTACTAAAACTGAATACCTGCTATCTCTTTGATACATTTTTACAAAGCTGA
ATTAAAATGGTATAAATTAAATCA
